Addgene plasmid #19347: pFA6a-natMX6-P81nmt1-3FLAG
Depositing lab: Eishi Noguchi. Depositing organization: Drexel University. Publication: A vector system for genomic FLAG epitope-tagging in Schizosaccharomyces pombe. Noguchi C, Garabedian MV, Malik M, Noguchi E. Biotechnol J. 2008 Oct;3(9-10):1280-5. doi: 10.1002/biot.200800140. PubMed 18729046.
Backbone
  Vector backbone: pFA6a-kanMX6-P81nmt1-3FLAG
  Backbone size w/o insert (bp): 4000
  Vector type: Yeast Expression
  Selectable markers: nourseothricin
Growth in bacteria
  Bacterial resistance: Ampicillin, 100 μg/mL
  Growth temperature: 37°C
  Growth strain: DH5alpha
  Copy number: Unknown
Gene/Insert
  Gene/Insert name: natMX6
  Species: Streptomyces noursei
  Insert size (bp): 1200
  Cloning method: Restriction Enzyme; 5′ cloning site BglII (unknown if destroyed); 3′ cloning site PmeI (unknown if destroyed)
  Sequencing primers: 5′ n/a
Terms and licenses: Academic/Nonprofit Terms; Industry Terms: Not Available to Industry
Depositor comments: There are a few point mutations in drug resistant genes. These mutations are derived from the original drug resistant plasmids we have obtained. However these mutations do not alter drug resistant property of the genes or the functions of our plasmids.
How to cite: pFA6a-natMX6-P81nmt1-3FLAG was a gift from Eishi Noguchi (Addgene plasmid # 19347 ; http://n2t.net/addgene:19347 ; RRID:Addgene_19347)
