[The description below was written by a language model from this plasmid's Addgene catalogue record and pLannotate feature annotations shown in this document.]
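Description:
pFA6a-natMX6-P81nmt1-3FLAG is a member of the pFA6a family of PCR-template plasmids, made for genomic FLAG epitope tagging in the fission yeast Schizosaccharomyces pombe. It was derived from pFA6a-kanMX6-P81nmt1-3FLAG by exchanging the kanMX6 marker for a roughly 1.2 kb natMX6 cassette cloned between BglII and PmeI sites. In E. coli the plasmid is maintained through a high-copy ColE1/pUC-type origin and selected with ampicillin via the bla gene. Small remnants of bom, rop and lacI, along with flanking SP6 and T7 promoters, are carried over from the backbone. No yeast replication origin is annotated, which fits use as a source of an integrating module rather than as an episomal expression vector.

The functional module consists of natMX6, which carries the Streptomyces noursei nourseothricin resistance gene as a yeast selectable marker. It lies in the opposite orientation to an nmt1 promoter that is followed by FLAG/3xFLAG coding sequence and the S. cerevisiae ADH1 terminator. The nmt1 promoter is thiamine-repressible. The name P81nmt1 indicates the weakest attenuated version of this promoter, although the automated annotation labels it as the wild-type nmt1 promoter. This marker–promoter–tag arrangement is typical of modules that are amplified with gene-specific homology arms and integrated upstream of a chromosomal open reading frame, placing the gene under regulated nmt1 control with an N-terminal 3xFLAG tag for detection or immunoprecipitation. The record does not itself spell out this targeting strategy. The depositor notes a few point mutations in the drug resistance genes, inherited from the source plasmids, and reports that they do not affect resistance or plasmid function.
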