Features (pLannotate 1.2.2; 13 found; start..end, strand, type, name):
      1..19      -  promoter       SP6 promoter: promoter for bacteriophage SP6 RNA polymerase
     82..133     -  misc_feature   bom (fragment): basis of mobility region from pBR322
    235..270     -  CDS            rop (fragment): Rop protein, which maintains plasmids at low copy number; rop
    365..469     +  promoter       AmpR promoter: bla
    470..1330    +  CDS            AmpR: β-lactamase; bla; confers resistance to ampicillin, carbenicillin, and related antibiotics
   1501..2089    +  rep_origin     ori: high-copy-number ColE1/pMB1/pBR322/pUC origin of replication
   2272..2325    +  CDS            lacI (fragment): lac repressor; lacI; The lac repressor binds to the lac operator to inhibit transcription in E. coli. This inhibition can be relieved by adding lactose or isopropyl-β-D-thiogalactopyranoside (IPTG).
   2347..2365    +  promoter       T7 promoter: promoter for bacteriophage T7 RNA polymerase
   2470..3592    -  gene           natMX6: yeast selectable marker conferring nourseothricin resistance
   3637..4795    +  promoter       nmt1 promoter: wild-type nmt1 promoter from Schizosaccharomyces pombe, conferring strong thiamine-repressible expression
   4816..4836    +  CDS            FLAG (fragment): FLAG® epitope tag, followed by an enterokinase cleavage site
   4837..4880    +  CDS            3xFLAG (fragment): three tandem FLAG® epitope tags
   4908..5095    +  terminator     ADH1 terminator: S. cerevisiae ADH1; transcription terminator for the S. cerevisiae alcohol dehydrogenase 1 (ADH1) gene
>Addgene plasmid #19347 | pFA6a-natMX6-P81nmt1-3FLAG | depositor full sequence | sequence record 9002 | Author sequence
TCTATAGTGTCACCTAAATCGTATGTGTATGATACATAAGGTTATGTATTAATTGTAGCCGCGTTCTAAC
GACAATATGTCCATATGGTGCACTCTCAGTACAATCTGCTCTGATGCCGCATAGTTAAGCCAGCCCCGAC
ACCCGCCAACACCCGCTGACGCGCCCTGACGGGCTTGTCTGCTCCCGGCATCCGCTTACAGACAAGCTGT
GACCGTCTCCGGGAGCTGCATGTGTCAGAGGTTTTCACCGTCATCACCGAAACGCGCGAGACGAAAGGGC
CTCGTGATACGCCTATTTTTATAGGTTAATGTCATGATAATAATGGTTTCTTAGACGTCAGGTGGCACTT
TTCGGGGAAATGTGCGCGGAACCCCTATTTGTTTATTTTTCTAAATACATTCAAATATGTATCCGCTCAT
GAGACAATAACCCTGATAAATGCTTCAATAATATTGAAAAAGGAAGAGTATGAGTATTCAACATTTCCGT
GTCGCCCTTATTCCCTTTTTTGCGGCATTTTGCCTTCCTGTTTTTGCTCACCCAGAAACGCTGGTGAAAG
TAAAAGATGCTGAAGATCAGTTGGGTGCACGAGTGGGTTACATCGAACTGGATCTCAACAGCGGTAAGAT
CCTTGAGAGTTTTCGCCCCGAAGAACGTTTTCCAATGATGAGCACTTTTAAAGTTCTGCTATGTGGCGCG
GTATTATCCCGTATTGACGCCGGGCAAGAGCAACTCGGTCGCCGCATACACTATTCTCAGAATGACTTGG
TTGAGTACTCACCAGTCACAGAAAAGCATCTTACGGATGGCATGACAGTAAGAGAATTATGCAGTGCTGC
CATAACCATGAGTGATAACACTGCGGCCAACTTACTTCTGACAACGATCGGAGGACCGAAGGAGCTAACC
GCTTTTTTGCACAACATGGGGGATCATGTAACTCGCCTTGATCGTTGGGAACCGGAGCTGAATGAAGCCA
TACCAAACGACGAGCGTGACACCACGATGCCTGTAGCAATGGCAACAACGTTGCGCAAACTATTAACTGG
CGAACTACTTACTCTAGCTTCCCGGCAACAATTAATAGACTGGATGGAGGCGGATAAAGTTGCAGGACCA
CTTCTGCGCTCGGCCCTTCCGGCTGGCTGGTTTATTGCTGATAAATCTGGAGCCGGTGAGCGTGGGTCTC
GCGGTATCATTGCAGCACTGGGGCCAGATGGTAAGCCCTCCCGTATCGTAGTTATCTACACGACGGGGAG
TCAGGCAACTATGGATGAACGAAATAGACAGATCGCTGAGATAGGTGCCTCACTGATTAAGCATTGGTAA
CTGTCAGACCAAGTTTACTCATATATACTTTAGATTGATTTAAAACTTCATTTTTAATTTAAAAGGATCT
AGGTGAAGATCCTTTTTGATAATCTCATGACCAAAATCCCTTAACGTGAGTTTTCGTTCCACTGAGCGTC
AGACCCCGTAGAAAAGATCAAAGGATCTTCTTGAGATCCTTTTTTTCTGCGCGTAATCTGCTGCTTGCAA
ACAAAAAAACCACCGCTACCAGCGGTGGTTTGTTTGCCGGATCAAGAGCTACCAACTCTTTTTCCGAAGG
TAACTGGCTTCAGCAGAGCGCAGATACCAAATACTGTCCTTCTAGTGTAGCCGTAGTTAGGCCACCACTT
CAAGAACTCTGTAGCACCGCCTACATACCTCGCTCTGCTAATCCTGTTACCAGTGGCTGCTGCCAGTGGC
GATAAGTCGTGTCTTACCGGGTTGGACTCAAGACGATAGTTACCGGATAAGGCGCAGCGGTCGGGCTGAA
CGGGGGGTTCGTGCACACAGCCCAGCTTGGAGCGAACGACCTACACCGAACTGAGATACCTACAGCGTGA
GCATTGAGAAAGCGCCACGCTTCCCGAAGGGAGAAAGGCGGACAGGTATCCGGTAAGCGGCAGGGTCGGA
ACAGGAGAGCGCACGAGGGAGCTTCCAGGGGGAAACGCCTGGTATCTTTATAGTCCTGTCGGGTTTCGCC
ACCTCTGACTTGAGCGTCGATTTTTGTGATGCTCGTCAGGGGGGCGGAGCCTATGGAAAAACGCCAGCAA
CGCGGCCTTTTTACGGTTCCTGGCCTTTTGCTGGCCTTTTGCTCACATGTTCTTTCCTGCGTTATCCCCT
GATTCTGTGGATAACCGTATTACCGCCTTTGAGTGAGCTGATACCGCTCGCCGCAGCCGAACGACCGAGC
GCAGCGAGTCAGTGAGCGAGGAAGCGGAAGAGCGCCCAATACGCAAACCGCCTCTCCCCGCGCGTTGGCC
GATTCATTAATGCAGGTTAACCTGGCTTATCGAAATTAATACGACTCACTATAGGGAGACCGGCAGATCC
GCGGCCGCATAGGCCACTAGTGGATCTGATATCATCGATGAATTCGAGCTCGTTTAAACTGGATGGCGGC
GTTAGTATCGAATCGACAGCAGTATAGCGACCAGCATTCACATACGATTGACGCATGATATTACTTTCTG
CGCACTTAACTTCGCATCTGGGCAGATGATGTCGAGGCGAAAAAAAATATAAATCACGCTAACATTTGAT
TAAAATAGAACAACTACAATATAAAAAAACTATACAAATGACAAGTTCTTGAAAACAAGAATCTTTTTAT
TGTCAGTACTGATTAGGGGCAGGGCATGCTCATGTAGAGCGCCTGCCGCTCGCCGTCCGAGGCGGTGCCG
TCGTACAGGGCGGTGTCCAGGCCGCAGAGGGTGAACCCCATCCGCCGGTACGCGTGGATCGCCGGTGCGT
TGACGTTGGTGACCTCCAGCCAGAGGTGCCCGGCGCCCCGCTCGCCGGCGAACTCCGTCGCGAGCCCCAT
CAACGCGCGCCCGACCCCGTGCCCCCGGTGCTCCGGGGCGACCTCGATGTCCTCGACGGTCAGCCGGCGG
TTCCACGCCGAGTACGAGATGACCACGAAGCCCGCCAGGTCGCCGTCGTCCCCGTACGCGACGAACGTCC
GGGAGTCCGGGTCGCCGTCCTCCCCGTCGTCCGATTCGTCGTCCGATTCGTCGTCGGGGAACACCTTGGT
CAGGGGCGGGTCCACCGGCACCTCCCGCAGGGTGAAGCCGTCCCCGGTGGCGGTGACGCGGAAGACGGTG
TCGGTGGTGAAGGACCCATCCAGTGCCTCGATGGCCTCGGCGTCCCCCGGGACACTGGTGCGGTACCGGT
AAGCCGTGTCGTCAAGAGTGGTACCCATGGTTGTTTATGTTCGGATGTGATGTGAGAACTGTATCCTAGC
AAGATTTTAAAAGGAAGTATATGAAAGAAGAACCTCAGTGGCAAATCCTAACCTTTTATATTTCTCTACA
GGGGCGCGGCGTGGGGACAATTCAACGCGTCTGTGAGGGGAGCGTTTCCCTGCTCGCAGGTCTGCAGCGA
GGAGCCGTAATTTTTGCTTCGCGCCGTGCGGCCATCAAAATGTATGGATGCAAATGATTATACATGGGGA
TGTATGGGCTAAATGTACGGGCGACAGTCACATCATGCCCCTGAGCTGCGCACGTCAAGACTGTCAAGGA
GGGTATTCTGGGCCTCCATGTCGCTGGCCGGGTGACCCGGCGGGGACGAGGCAAGCTAAACAGATCTCGC
CATAAAAGACAGAATAAGTCATCAGCGGTTGTTTCATTTCCTATATTTTTTTTTTATTTTTTTATTTTTT
AATAAGGGAAAATTTAACGTCTAAGGATACAGAAGATTGTTAGCACATTAAAGTAATAAAGGCTTAAGTA
GTAAGTGCCTTAGCATGTTATTGTATTTCAAAGGACATAATCTAAAATAATAACAATATCATTTCTCACA
AGTTATTCAATTTTCTTTTTTTTTTCTAATAATATCAAGAATGTATTATTTGTTTGACATAAGTCAACTA
ATTTATTTAATATGCTGGATTAATCTTGCAGACATGTAAATTAACAAGTTTTAGTCAAATAACGTTGAAG
TTTCAATGAACTCAAATAATTTCTCTTTTTTTTTATATAACCATATATGTCTAATCTGATTTATATTTTC
CGCAGGATCAACTGAAGTTATGACATTTGGATTGGATCACTTATAACCTTGGTCGCCAAATAATACAAAA
ATCAGCGTTATAAAACAAAGAAGGTTTTTGTTAAGAAATTAATCCTCTTTCTTGATAAGAAAGTTGAACC
GAAATTGCAGATACTGATATATGAAAATAATACCCACAATTTTGGGAATAGCGCAAGCCTCAATTTAAAC
AATAGGTGAGGACACATGATAATGACCTCAATGATTGTTAGAAGAAAAGAGCCTCATTACAAAATCGAAA
AATGAATGGTTGGGTACAAGTTTCCAAAACATGGTAAAGTGGACTTTGCGTATGAGACGTAAATAGAAAA
AAACACTTGTTATATGTTTTCTAGAATTATTGTTGTCTCTTTATGGTTGGATGATGCAAAATAGTAATTT
CGGTTAGTTGCTGTAAAACACCACGAGACAAATAGATATGGATATTTATTAAATCAGGAAAAACGTAACT
CTCGGCTACTGGATGGTTCAGTCACCCAACGATTACTGGGGAGAGAAAACAGGGCAAAAGCAAAGCTTAA
AGGAATCCGATTGTCATTCGGCAATGTGCAGCGAAACTAAAAACCGGATAATGGACCTGTTAATCGAAAC
ATTGAAGATGGAAGAGGAATCCTGGCATATCATCAATTGAATAAGTTGAATTAATTATTTCAATCTCATT
CTCACTTTCTGACTTATAGTCGCTTTGTTAAATCATGTCTTTAATTAATATGGACTACAAGGACGACGAT
GACAAGGATTACAAAGATGACGACGATAAGGACTATAAGGACGATGATGATAAATAGGGCGCGCCACTTC
TAAATAAGCGAATTTCTTATGATTTATGATTTTTATTATTAAATAAGTTATAAAAAAAATAAGTGTATAC
AAATTTTAAAGTGACTCTTAGGTTTTAAAACGAAAATTCTTATTCTTGAGTAACTCTTTCCTGTAGGTCA
GGTTGCTTTCTCAGGTATAGTATGAGGTCGCTCTTATTGACCACACCTCTACCGGCAGATCCGCTAGGGA
TAACAGGGTAATATAGATCCGTCGACCTGCAGCGTACGAAGCTTCAGCTGGCGGCCGCGT
