>Addgene plasmid #19347 | pFA6a-natMX6-P81nmt1-3FLAG | addgene partial sequence | sequence record 25108 | T7 5'-TAATACGACTCACTATAGGG-3'
CGGGCGCATGGCNCTAGTGGATCTGATATCATCGATGAATTCGAGCTCGTTTAAACACTGGATGGCGGCG
TTAGTATCGAATCGACAGCAGTATAGCGACCAGCATTCACATACGATTGACGCATGATATTACTTTCTGC
GCACTTAACTTCGCATCTGGGCAGATGATGTCGAGGCGAAAAAAAATATAAATCACGCTAACATTTGATT
AAAATAGAACAACTACAATATAAAAAAACTATACAAATGACAAGTTCTTGAAAACAAGAATCTTTTTATT
GTCAGTACTGATTAGGGGCAGGGCATGCTCATGTAGAGCGCCTGCTCGCCGTCCGAGGCGGTGCCGTCGT
ACAGGGCGGTGTCCAGGCCGCAGAGGGTGAACCCCATCCGCCGGTACGCGTGGATCGCCGGTGCGTTGAC
GTTGGTGACCTCCAGCCAGAGGTGCCCGGCGCCCCGCTCGCGGGCGAACTCCGTCGCGAGCCCCATCAAC
GCGCGCCCGACCCCGTGCCCCCGGTGCTCCGGGGCGACCTCGATGTCCTCGACGGTCAGCCGGCGGTTCC
AGCCGGAGTACGAGACGACCACGAAGCCCGCCAGGTCGCCGTCGTCCCCGTACGCGACGAACGTCCGGGA
GTCCGGGTCGCCGTCCTCCCCGTCGTCCGATTCGTCGTCCGATTCGTCGTCGGGNAACACCTTGGTCAGG
GGCGGGTCCACCGGCACCTCCCGCAGGGTGAAGCCGTCCCCGGTGGCGGTNACCCGGAAANANGTGTCGG
TGGTNNAAGNACCCNNCGGTGCCTCGATGGCCTCGN
